>Addgene plasmid #246018 | pLentiCRISPRv2-sgFXN-2 | addgene full sequence | sequence record 488029 | Addgene NGS Result
GAAGATCCTTTGATCTTTTCTACGGGGTCTGACGCTCAGTGGAACGAAAACTCACGTTAAGGGATTTTGG
TCATGAGATTATCAAAAAGGATCTTCACCTAGATCCTTTTAAATTAAAAATGAAGTTTTAAATCAATCTA
AAGTATATATGAGTAAACTTGGTCTGACAGTTACCAATGCTTAATCAGTGAGGCACCTATCTCAGCGATC
TGTCTATTTCGTTCATCCATAGTTGCCTGACTCCCCGTCGTGTAGATAACTACGATACGGGAGGGCTTAC
CATCTGGCCCCAGTGCTGCAATGATACCGCGAGACCCACGCTCACCGGCTCCAGATTTATCAGCAATAAA
CCAGCCAGCCGGAAGGGCCGAGCGCAGAAGTGGTCCTGCAACTTTATCCGCCTCCATCCAGTCTATTAAT
TGTTGCCGGGAAGCTAGAGTAAGTAGTTCGCCAGTTAATAGTTTGCGCAACGTTGTTGCCATTGCTACAG
GCATCGTGGTGTCACGCTCGTCGTTTGGTATGGCTTCATTCAGCTCCGGTTCCCAACGATCAAGGCGAGT
TACATGATCCCCCATGTTGTGCAAAAAAGCGGTTAGCTCCTTCGGTCCTCCGATCGTTGTCAGAAGTAAG
TTGGCCGCAGTGTTATCACTCATGGTTATGGCAGCACTGCATAATTCTCTTACTGTCATGCCATCCGTAA
GATGCTTTTCTGTGACTGGTGAGTACTCAACCAAGTCATTCTGAGAATAGTGTATGCGGCGACCGAGTTG
CTCTTGCCCGGCGTCAATACGGGATAATACCGCGCCACATAGCAGAACTTTAAAAGTGCTCATCATTGGA
AAACGTTCTTCGGGGCGAAAACTCTCAAGGATCTTACCGCTGTTGAGATCCAGTTCGATGTAACCCACTC
GTGCACCCAACTGATCTTCAGCATCTTTTACTTTCACCAGCGTTTCTGGGTGAGCAAAAACAGGAAGGCA
AAATGCCGCAAAAAAGGGAATAAGGGCGACACGGAAATGTTGAATACTCATACTCTTCCTTTTTCAATAT
TATTGAAGCATTTATCAGGGTTATTGTCTCATGAGCGGATACATATTTGAATGTATTTAGAAAAATAAAC
AAATAGGGGTTCCGCGCACATTTCCCCGAAAAGTGCCACCTGACGTCGACGGATCGGGAGATCTCCCGAT
CCCCTATGGTGCACTCTCAGTACAATCTGCTCTGATGCCGCATAGTTAAGCCAGTATCTGCTCCCTGCTT
GTGTGTTGGAGGTCGCTGAGTAGTGCGCGAGCAAAATTTAAGCTACAACAAGGCAAGGCTTGACCGACAA
TTGCATGAAGAATCTGCTTAGGGTTAGGCGTTTTGCGCTGCTTCGCGATGTACGGGCCAGATATACGCGT
TGACATTGATTATTGACTAGTTATTAATAGTAATCAATTACGGGGTCATTAGTTCATAGCCCATATATGG
AGTTCCGCGTTACATAACTTACGGTAAATGGCCCGCCTGGCTGACCGCCCAACGACCCCCGCCCATTGAC
GTCAATAATGACGTATGTTCCCATAGTAACGCCAATAGGGACTTTCCATTGACGTCAATGGGTGGAGTAT
TTACGGTAAACTGCCCACTTGGCAGTACATCAAGTGTATCATATGCCAAGTACGCCCCCTATTGACGTCA
ATGACGGTAAATGGCCCGCCTGGCATTATGCCCAGTACATGACCTTATGGGACTTTCCTACTTGGCAGTA
CATCTACGTATTAGTCATCGCTATTACCATGGTGATGCGGTTTTGGCAGTACATCAATGGGCGTGGATAG
CGGTTTGACTCACGGGGATTTCCAAGTCTCCACCCCATTGACGTCAATGGGAGTTTGTTTTGGCACCAAA
ATCAACGGGACTTTCCAAAATGTCGTAACAACTCCGCCCCATTGACGCAAATGGGCGGTAGGCGTGTACG
GTGGGAGGTCTATATAAGCAGCGCGTTTTGCCTGTACTGGGTCTCTCTGGTTAGACCAGATCTGAGCCTG
GGAGCTCTCTGGCTAACTAGGGAACCCACTGCTTAAGCCTCAATAAAGCTTGCCTTGAGTGCTTCAAGTA
GTGTGTGCCCGTCTGTTGTGTGACTCTGGTAACTAGAGATCCCTCAGACCCTTTTAGTCAGTGTGGAAAA
TCTCTAGCAGTGGCGCCCGAACAGGGACTTGAAAGCGAAAGGGAAACCAGAGGAGCTCTCTCGACGCAGG
ACTCGGCTTGCTGAAGCGCGCACGGCAAGAGGCGAGGGGCGGCGACTGGTGAGTACGCCAAAAATTTTGA
CTAGCGGAGGCTAGAAGGAGAGAGATGGGTGCGAGAGCGTCAGTATTAAGCGGGGGAGAATTAGATCGCG
ATGGGAAAAAATTCGGTTAAGGCCAGGGGGAAAGAAAAAATATAAATTAAAACATATAGTATGGGCAAGC
AGGGAGCTAGAACGATTCGCAGTTAATCCTGGCCTGTTAGAAACATCAGAAGGCTGTAGACAAATACTGG
GACAGCTACAACCATCCCTTCAGACAGGATCAGAAGAACTTAGATCATTATATAATACAGTAGCAACCCT
CTATTGTGTGCATCAAAGGATAGAGATAAAAGACACCAAGGAAGCTTTAGACAAGATAGAGGAAGAGCAA
AACAAAAGTAAGACCACCGCACAGCAAGCGGCCGCTGATCTTCAGACCTGGAGGAGGAGATATGAGGGAC
AATTGGAGAAGTGAATTATATAAATATAAAGTAGTAAAAATTGAACCATTAGGAGTAGCACCCACCAAGG
CAAAGAGAAGAGTGGTGCAGAGAGAAAAAAGAGCAGTGGGAATAGGAGCTTTGTTCCTTGGGTTCTTGGG
AGCAGCAGGAAGCACTATGGGCGCAGCGTCAATGACGCTGACGGTACAGGCCAGACAATTATTGTCTGGT
ATAGTGCAGCAGCAGAACAATTTGCTGAGGGCTATTGAGGCGCAACAGCATCTGTTGCAACTCACAGTCT
GGGGCATCAAGCAGCTCCAGGCAAGAATCCTGGCTGTGGAAAGATACCTAAAGGATCAACAGCTCCTGGG
GATTTGGGGTTGCTCTGGAAAACTCATTTGCACCACTGCTGTGCCTTGGAATGCTAGTTGGAGTAATAAA
TCTCTGGAACAGATTTGGAATCACACGACCTGGATGGAGTGGGACAGAGAAATTAACAATTACACAAGCT
TAATACACTCCTTAATTGAAGAATCGCAAAACCAGCAAGAAAAGAATGAACAAGAATTATTGGAATTAGA
TAAATGGGCAAGTTTGTGGAATTGGTTTAACATAACAAATTGGCTGTGGTATATAAAATTATTCATAATG
ATAGTAGGAGGCTTGGTAGGTTTAAGAATAGTTTTTGCTGTACTTTCTATAGTGAATAGAGTTAGGCAGG
GATATTCACCATTATCGTTTCAGACCCACCTCCCAACCCCGAGGGGACCCGACAGGCCCGAAGGAATAGA
AGAAGAAGGTGGAGAGAGAGACAGAGACAGATCCATTCGATTAGTGAACGGATCGGCACTGCGTGCGCCA
ATTCTGCAGACAAATGGCAGTATTCATCCACAATTTTAAAAGAAAAGGGGGGATTGGGGGGTACAGTGCA
GGGGAAAGAATAGTAGACATAATAGCAACAGACATACAAACTAAAGAATTACAAAAACAAATTACAAAAA
TTCAAAATTTTCGGGTTTATTACAGGGACAGCAGAGATCCAGTTTGGTTAATTAAGGTACCGAGGGCCTA
TTTCCCATGATTCCTTCATATTTGCATATACGATACAAGGCTGTTAGAGAGATAATTAGAATTAATTTGA
CTGTAAACACAAAGATATTAGTACAAAATACGTGACGTAGAAAGTAATAATTTCTTGGGTAGTTTGCAGT
TTTAAAATTATGTTTTAAAATGGACTATCATATGCTTACCGTAACTTGAAAGTATTTCGATTTCTTGGCT
TTATATATCTTGTGGAAAGGACGAAACACCGCCAGGCCCAGACCCTCACCCGTTTTAGAGCTAGAAATAG
CAAGTTAAAATAAGGCTAGTCCGTTATCAACTTGAAAAAGTGGCACCGAGTCGGTGCTTTTTTGAATTCG
CTAGCTAGGTCTTGAAAGGAGTGGGAATTGGCTCCGGTGCCCGTCAGTGGGCAGAGCGCACATCGCCCAC
AGTCCCCGAGAAGTTGGGGGGAGGGGTCGGCAATTGATCCGGTGCCTAGAGAAGGTGGCGCGGGGTAAAC
TGGGAAAGTGATGTCGTGTACTGGCTCCGCCTTTTTCCCGAGGGTGGGGGAGAACCGTATATAAGTGCAG
TAGTCGCCGTGAACGTTCTTTTTCGCAACGGGTTTGCCGCCAGAACACAGGACCGGTTCTAGAGCGCTGC
CACCATGGACAAGAAGTACAGCATCGGCCTGGACATCGGCACCAACTCTGTGGGCTGGGCCGTGATCACC
GACGAGTACAAGGTGCCCAGCAAGAAATTCAAGGTGCTGGGCAACACCGACCGGCACAGCATCAAGAAGA
ACCTGATCGGAGCCCTGCTGTTCGACAGCGGCGAAACAGCCGAGGCCACCCGGCTGAAGAGAACCGCCAG
AAGAAGATACACCAGACGGAAGAACCGGATCTGCTATCTGCAAGAGATCTTCAGCAACGAGATGGCCAAG
GTGGACGACAGCTTCTTCCACAGACTGGAAGAGTCCTTCCTGGTGGAAGAGGATAAGAAGCACGAGCGGC
ACCCCATCTTCGGCAACATCGTGGACGAGGTGGCCTACCACGAGAAGTACCCCACCATCTACCACCTGAG
AAAGAAACTGGTGGACAGCACCGACAAGGCCGACCTGCGGCTGATCTATCTGGCCCTGGCCCACATGATC
AAGTTCCGGGGCCACTTCCTGATCGAGGGCGACCTGAACCCCGACAACAGCGACGTGGACAAGCTGTTCA
TCCAGCTGGTGCAGACCTACAACCAGCTGTTCGAGGAAAACCCCATCAACGCCAGCGGCGTGGACGCCAA
GGCCATCCTGTCTGCCAGACTGAGCAAGAGCAGACGGCTGGAAAATCTGATCGCCCAGCTGCCCGGCGAG
AAGAAGAATGGCCTGTTCGGAAACCTGATTGCCCTGAGCCTGGGCCTGACCCCCAACTTCAAGAGCAACT
TCGACCTGGCCGAGGATGCCAAACTGCAGCTGAGCAAGGACACCTACGACGACGACCTGGACAACCTGCT
GGCCCAGATCGGCGACCAGTACGCCGACCTGTTTCTGGCCGCCAAGAACCTGTCCGACGCCATCCTGCTG
AGCGACATCCTGAGAGTGAACACCGAGATCACCAAGGCCCCCCTGAGCGCCTCTATGATCAAGAGATACG
ACGAGCACCACCAGGACCTGACCCTGCTGAAAGCTCTCGTGCGGCAGCAGCTGCCTGAGAAGTACAAAGA
GATTTTCTTCGACCAGAGCAAGAACGGCTACGCCGGCTACATTGACGGCGGAGCCAGCCAGGAAGAGTTC
TACAAGTTCATCAAGCCCATCCTGGAAAAGATGGACGGCACCGAGGAACTGCTCGTGAAGCTGAACAGAG
AGGACCTGCTGCGGAAGCAGCGGACCTTCGACAACGGCAGCATCCCCCACCAGATCCACCTGGGAGAGCT
GCACGCCATTCTGCGGCGGCAGGAAGATTTTTACCCATTCCTGAAGGACAACCGGGAAAAGATCGAGAAG
ATCCTGACCTTCCGCATCCCCTACTACGTGGGCCCTCTGGCCAGGGGAAACAGCAGATTCGCCTGGATGA
CCAGAAAGAGCGAGGAAACCATCACCCCCTGGAACTTCGAGGAAGTGGTGGACAAGGGCGCTTCCGCCCA
GAGCTTCATCGAGCGGATGACCAACTTCGATAAGAACCTGCCCAACGAGAAGGTGCTGCCCAAGCACAGC
CTGCTGTACGAGTACTTCACCGTGTATAACGAGCTGACCAAAGTGAAATACGTGACCGAGGGAATGAGAA
AGCCCGCCTTCCTGAGCGGCGAGCAGAAAAAGGCCATCGTGGACCTGCTGTTCAAGACCAACCGGAAAGT
GACCGTGAAGCAGCTGAAAGAGGACTACTTCAAGAAAATCGAGTGCTTCGACTCCGTGGAAATCTCCGGC
GTGGAAGATCGGTTCAACGCCTCCCTGGGCACATACCACGATCTGCTGAAAATTATCAAGGACAAGGACT
TCCTGGACAATGAGGAAAACGAGGACATTCTGGAAGATATCGTGCTGACCCTGACACTGTTTGAGGACAG
AGAGATGATCGAGGAACGGCTGAAAACCTATGCCCACCTGTTCGACGACAAAGTGATGAAGCAGCTGAAG
CGGCGGAGATACACCGGCTGGGGCAGGCTGAGCCGGAAGCTGATCAACGGCATCCGGGACAAGCAGTCCG
GCAAGACAATCCTGGATTTCCTGAAGTCCGACGGCTTCGCCAACAGAAACTTCATGCAGCTGATCCACGA
CGACAGCCTGACCTTTAAAGAGGACATCCAGAAAGCCCAGGTGTCCGGCCAGGGCGATAGCCTGCACGAG
CACATTGCCAATCTGGCCGGCAGCCCCGCCATTAAGAAGGGCATCCTGCAGACAGTGAAGGTGGTGGACG
AGCTCGTGAAAGTGATGGGCCGGCACAAGCCCGAGAACATCGTGATCGAAATGGCCAGAGAGAACCAGAC
CACCCAGAAGGGACAGAAGAACAGCCGCGAGAGAATGAAGCGGATCGAAGAGGGCATCAAAGAGCTGGGC
AGCCAGATCCTGAAAGAACACCCCGTGGAAAACACCCAGCTGCAGAACGAGAAGCTGTACCTGTACTACC
TGCAGAATGGGCGGGATATGTACGTGGACCAGGAACTGGACATCAACCGGCTGTCCGACTACGATGTGGA
CCATATCGTGCCTCAGAGCTTTCTGAAGGACGACTCCATCGACAACAAGGTGCTGACCAGAAGCGACAAG
AACCGGGGCAAGAGCGACAACGTGCCCTCCGAAGAGGTCGTGAAGAAGATGAAGAACTACTGGCGGCAGC
TGCTGAACGCCAAGCTGATTACCCAGAGAAAGTTCGACAATCTGACCAAGGCCGAGAGAGGCGGCCTGAG
CGAACTGGATAAGGCCGGCTTCATCAAGAGACAGCTGGTGGAAACCCGGCAGATCACAAAGCACGTGGCA
CAGATCCTGGACTCCCGGATGAACACTAAGTACGACGAGAATGACAAGCTGATCCGGGAAGTGAAAGTGA
TCACCCTGAAGTCCAAGCTGGTGTCCGATTTCCGGAAGGATTTCCAGTTTTACAAAGTGCGCGAGATCAA
CAACTACCACCACGCCCACGACGCCTACCTGAACGCCGTCGTGGGAACCGCCCTGATCAAAAAGTACCCT
AAGCTGGAAAGCGAGTTCGTGTACGGCGACTACAAGGTGTACGACGTGCGGAAGATGATCGCCAAGAGCG
AGCAGGAAATCGGCAAGGCTACCGCCAAGTACTTCTTCTACAGCAACATCATGAACTTTTTCAAGACCGA
GATTACCCTGGCCAACGGCGAGATCCGGAAGCGGCCTCTGATCGAGACAAACGGCGAAACCGGGGAGATC
GTGTGGGATAAGGGCCGGGATTTTGCCACCGTGCGGAAAGTGCTGAGCATGCCCCAAGTGAATATCGTGA
AAAAGACCGAGGTGCAGACAGGCGGCTTCAGCAAAGAGTCTATCCTGCCCAAGAGGAACAGCGATAAGCT
GATCGCCAGAAAGAAGGACTGGGACCCTAAGAAGTACGGCGGCTTCGACAGCCCCACCGTGGCCTATTCT
GTGCTGGTGGTGGCCAAAGTGGAAAAGGGCAAGTCCAAGAAACTGAAGAGTGTGAAAGAGCTGCTGGGGA
TCACCATCATGGAAAGAAGCAGCTTCGAGAAGAATCCCATCGACTTTCTGGAAGCCAAGGGCTACAAAGA
AGTGAAAAAGGACCTGATCATCAAGCTGCCTAAGTACTCCCTGTTCGAGCTGGAAAACGGCCGGAAGAGA
ATGCTGGCCTCTGCCGGCGAACTGCAGAAGGGAAACGAACTGGCCCTGCCCTCCAAATATGTGAACTTCC
TGTACCTGGCCAGCCACTATGAGAAGCTGAAGGGCTCCCCCGAGGATAATGAGCAGAAACAGCTGTTTGT
GGAACAGCACAAGCACTACCTGGACGAGATCATCGAGCAGATCAGCGAGTTCTCCAAGAGAGTGATCCTG
GCCGACGCTAATCTGGACAAAGTGCTGTCCGCCTACAACAAGCACCGGGATAAGCCCATCAGAGAGCAGG
CCGAGAATATCATCCACCTGTTTACCCTGACCAATCTGGGAGCCCCTGCCGCCTTCAAGTACTTTGACAC
CACCATCGACCGGAAGAGGTACACCAGCACCAAAGAGGTGCTGGACGCCACCCTGATCCACCAGAGCATC
ACCGGCCTGTACGAGACACGGATCGACCTGTCTCAGCTGGGAGGCGACAAGCGACCTGCCGCCACAAAGA
AGGCTGGACAGGCTAAGAAGAAGAAAGATTACAAAGACGATGACGATAAGGGATCCGGCGCAACAAACTT
CTCTCTGCTGAAACAAGCCGGAGATGTCGAAGAGAATCCTGGACCGACCGAGTACAAGCCCACGGTGCGC
CTCGCCACCCGCGACGACGTCCCCAGGGCCGTACGCACCCTCGCCGCCGCGTTCGCCGACTACCCCGCCA
CGCGCCACACCGTCGATCCGGACCGCCACATCGAGCGGGTCACCGAGCTGCAAGAACTCTTCCTCACGCG
CGTCGGGCTCGACATCGGCAAGGTGTGGGTCGCGGACGACGGCGCCGCGGTGGCGGTCTGGACCACGCCG
GAGAGCGTCGAAGCGGGGGCGGTGTTCGCCGAGATCGGCCCGCGCATGGCCGAGTTGAGCGGTTCCCGGC
TGGCCGCGCAGCAACAGATGGAAGGCCTCCTGGCGCCGCACCGGCCCAAGGAGCCCGCGTGGTTCCTGGC
CACCGTCGGAGTCTCGCCCGACCACCAGGGCAAGGGTCTGGGCAGCGCCGTCGTGCTCCCCGGAGTGGAG
GCGGCCGAGCGCGCCGGGGTGCCCGCCTTCCTGGAGACCTCCGCGCCCCGCAACCTCCCCTTCTACGAGC
GGCTCGGCTTCACCGTCACCGCCGACGTCGAGGTGCCCGAAGGACCGCGCACCTGGTGCATGACCCGCAA
GCCCGGTGCCTGAACGCGTTAAGTCGACAATCAACCTCTGGATTACAAAATTTGTGAAAGATTGACTGGT
ATTCTTAACTATGTTGCTCCTTTTACGCTATGTGGATACGCTGCTTTAATGCCTTTGTATCATGCTATTG
CTTCCCGTATGGCTTTCATTTTCTCCTCCTTGTATAAATCCTGGTTGCTGTCTCTTTATGAGGAGTTGTG
GCCCGTTGTCAGGCAACGTGGCGTGGTGTGCACTGTGTTTGCTGACGCAACCCCCACTGGTTGGGGCATT
GCCACCACCTGTCAGCTCCTTTCCGGGACTTTCGCTTTCCCCCTCCCTATTGCCACGGCGGAACTCATCG
CCGCCTGCCTTGCCCGCTGCTGGACAGGGGCTCGGCTGTTGGGCACTGACAATTCCGTGGTGTTGTCGGG
GAAATCATCGTCCTTTCCTTGGCTGCTCGCCTGTGTTGCCACCTGGATTCTGCGCGGGACGTCCTTCTGC
TACGTCCCTTCGGCCCTCAATCCAGCGGACCTTCCTTCCCGCGGCCTGCTGCCGGCTCTGCGGCCTCTTC
CGCGTCTTCGCCTTCGCCCTCAGACGAGTCGGATCTCCCTTTGGGCCGCCTCCCCGCGTCGACTTTAAGA
CCAATGACTTACAAGGCAGCTGTAGATCTTAGCCACTTTTTAAAAGAAAAGGGGGGACTGGAAGGGCTAA
TTCACTCCCAACGAAGACAAGATCTGCTTTTTGCTTGTACTGGGTCTCTCTGGTTAGACCAGATCTGAGC
CTGGGAGCTCTCTGGCTAACTAGGGAACCCACTGCTTAAGCCTCAATAAAGCTTGCCTTGAGTGCTTCAA
GTAGTGTGTGCCCGTCTGTTGTGTGACTCTGGTAACTAGAGATCCCTCAGACCCTTTTAGTCAGTGTGGA
AAATCTCTAGCAGGGCCCGTTTAAACCCGCTGATCAGCCTCGACTGTGCCTTCTAGTTGCCAGCCATCTG
TTGTTTGCCCCTCCCCCGTGCCTTCCTTGACCCTGGAAGGTGCCACTCCCACTGTCCTTTCCTAATAAAA
TGAGGAAATTGCATCGCATTGTCTGAGTAGGTGTCATTCTATTCTGGGGGGTGGGGTGGGGCAGGACAGC
AAGGGGGAGGATTGGGAAGACAATAGCAGGCATGCTGGGGATGCGGTGGGCTCTATGGCTTCTGAGGCGG
AAAGAACCAGCTGGGGCTCTAGGGGGTATCCCC
[124 nt withheld, positions 10464-10587]
C
[91 nt withheld, positions 10589-10679]
A
[49 nt withheld, positions 10681-10729]
CCTTTGACGTTGGAGTCCACGTTCTTT
[37 nt withheld, positions 10757-10793]
ACCCTATCTCGGTCTATTCTTTTGATTTATAAGGGATTTTGCCGATTTCGGCCTATTGGTTAAAAAATGA
GCTGATTTAACAAAAATTTAACGCGAATTAATTCTGTGGAATGTGTGTCAGTTAGGGTGTGGAAAGTCCC
CAGGCTCCCCAGCAGGCAGAAGTATGCAAAGCATGCATCTCAATTAGTCAGCAACCAGGTGTGGAAAGTC
CCCAGGCTCCCCAGCAGGCAGAAGTATGCAAAGCATGCATCTCAATTAGTCAGCAACCATAGTCCCGCCC
CTAACTCCGCCCATCCCGCCCCTAACTCCGCCCAGTTCCGCCCATTCTCCGCCCCATGGCTGACTAATTT
TTTTTATTTATGCAGAGGCCGAGGCCGCCTCTGCCTCTGAGCTATTCCAGAAGTAGTGAGGAGGCTTTTT
TGGAGGCCTAGGCTTTTGCAAAAAGCTCCCGGGAGCTTGTATATCCATTTTCGGATCTGATCAGCACGTG
TTGACAATTAATCATCGGCATAGTATATCGGCATAGTATAATACGACAAGGTGAGGAACTAAACCATGGC
CAAGTTGACCAGTGCCGTTCCGGTGCTCACCGCGCGCGACGTCGCCGGAGCGGTCGAGTTCTGGACCGAC
CGGCTCGGGTTCTCCCGGGACTTCGTGGAGGACGACTTCGCCGGTGTGGTCCGGGACGACGTGACCCTGT
TCATCAGCGCGGTCCAGGACCAGGTGGTGCCGGACAACACCCTGGCCTGGGTGTGGGTGCGCGGCCTGGA
CGAGCTGTACGCCGAGTGGTCGGAGGTCGTGTCCACGAACTTCCGGGACGCCTCCGGGCCGGCCATGACC
GAGATCGGCGAGCAGCCGTGGGGGCGGGAGTTCGCCCTGCGCGACCCGGCCGGCAACTGCGTGCACTTCG
TGGCCGAGGAGCAGGACTGACACGTGCTACGAGATTTCGATTCCACCGCCGCCTTCTATGAAAGGTTGGG
CTTCGGAATCGTTTTCCGGGACGCCGGCTGGATGATCCTCCAGCGCGGGGATCTCATGCTGGAGTTCTTC
GCCCACCCCAACTTGTTTATTGCAGCTTATAATGGTTACAAATAAAGCAATAGCATCACAAATTTCACAA
ATAAAGCATTTTTTTCACTGCATTCTAGTTGTGGTTTGTCCAAACTCATCAATGTATCTTATCATGTCTG
TATACCGTCGACCTCTAGCTAGAGCTTGGCGTAATCATGGTCATAGCTGTTTCCTGTGTGAAATTGTTAT
CCGCTCACAATTCCACACAACATACGAGCCGGAAGCATAAAGTGTAAAGCCTGGGGTGCCTAATGAGTGA
GCTAACTCACATTAATTGCGTTGCGCTCACTGCCCGCTTTCCAGTCGGGAAACCTGTCGTGCCAGCTGCA
TTAATGAATCGGCCAACGCGCGGGGAGAGGCGGTTTGCGTATTGGGCGCTCTTCCGCTTCCTCGCTCACT
GACTCGCTGCGCTCGGTCGTTCGGCTGCGGCGAGCGGTATCAGCTCACTCAAAGGCGGTAATACGGTTAT
CCACAGAATCAGGGGATAACGCAGGAAAGAACATGTGAGCAAAAGGCCAGCAAAAGGCCAGGAACCGTAA
AAAGGCCGCGTTGCTGGCGTTTTTCCATAGGCTCCGCCCCCCTGACGAGCATCACAAAAATCGACGCTCA
AGTCAGAGGTGGCGAAACCCGACAGGACTATAAAGATACCAGGCGTTTCCCCCTGGAAGCTCCCTCGTGC
GCTCTCCTGTTCCGACCCTGCCGCTTACCGGATACCTGTCCGCCTTTCTCCCTTCGGGAAGCGTGGCGCT
TTCTCATAGCTCACGCTGTAGGTATCTCAGTTCGGTGTAGGTCGTTCGCTCCAAGCTGGGCTGTGTGCAC
GAACCCCCCGTTCAGCCCGACCGCTGCGCCTTATCCGGTAACTATCGTCTTGAGTCCAACCCGGTAAGAC
ACGACTTATCGCCACTGGCAGCAGCCACTGGTAACAGGATTAGCAGAGCGAGGTATGTAGGCGGTGCTAC
AGAGTTCTTGAAGTGGTGGCCTAACTACGGCTACACTAGAAGAACAGTATTTGGTATCTGCGCTCTGCTG
AAGCCAGTTACCTTCGGAAAAAGAGTTGGTAGCTCTTGATCCGGCAAACAAACCACCGCTGGTAGCGGTG
GTTTTTTTGTTTGCAAGCAGCAGATTACGCGCAGAAAAAAAGGATCTCAA
Features (pLannotate 1.2.2; 33 found; start..end, strand, type, name):
    171..1031    -  CDS            AmpR: β-lactamase; bla; confers resistance to ampicillin, carbenicillin, and related antibiotics
   1032..1136    -  promoter       AmpR promoter: bla
   1195..1247    -  misc_feature   bom (fragment): basis of mobility region from pBR322
   1402..1781    +  enhancer       CMV enhancer: human cytomegalovirus immediate early enhancer
   1782..1981    +  promoter       CMV promoter: human cytomegalovirus (CMV) immediate early promoter
   1999..2179    +  LTR            5' LTR (truncated): truncated 5' long terminal repeat (LTR) from HIV-1
   2226..2351    +  misc_feature   HIV-1 Ψ: packaging signal of human immunodeficiency virus type 1
   2335..2698    +  CDS            HIV-1 gag (fragment): gag protein from human immunodeficiency virus 1; gag
   2844..3077    +  misc_feature   RRE: The Rev response element (RRE) of HIV-1 allows for Rev-dependent mRNA export from the nucleus to the cytoplasm.
   3454..3554    +  CDS            Rev (fragment): human immunodeficiency virus 1 (HIV-1) Rev protein; rev; enhances nuclear export of unspliced and incompletely spliced viral mRNAs
   3604..3721    +  misc_feature   cPPT/CTS: central polypurine tract and central termination sequence of HIV-1
   3772..4012    +  promoter       U6 promoter: RNA polymerase III promoter for human U6 snRNA
   4042..4117    +  misc_RNA       gRNA scaffold: guide RNA scaffold for the Streptococcus pyogenes CRISPR/Cas9 system
   4135..4153    +  CDS            small t antigen (fragment): SV40 (simian virus 40) small t antigen
   4179..4390    +  promoter       EF-1α core promoter: core promoter for human elongation factor EF-1α
   4415..8518    +  CDS            Cas9: Cas9 (Csn1) endonuclease from the Streptococcus pyogenes Type II CRISPR/Cas system generates RNA-guided double strand breaks in DNA
   8656..9253    +  CDS            PuroR (fragment): puromycin N-acetyltransferase; pac from Streptomyces; confers resistance to puromycin
   9269..9857    +  misc_feature   WPRE: woodchuck hepatitis virus posttranscriptional regulatory element
   9908..9927    +  misc_feature   cPPT/CTS (fragment): central polypurine tract and central termination sequence of HIV-1
   9929..10162   +  LTR            3' LTR (ΔU3): self-inactivating 3' long terminal repeat (LTR) from HIV-1
  10194..10418   +  polyA_signal   bGH poly(A) signal: bovine growth hormone polyadenylation signal
  10422..10443   +  promoter       SV40 promoter (fragment): SV40 enhancer and early promoter
  10464..10892   +  rep_origin     f1 ori (sequence partly withheld): f1 bacteriophage origin of replication; arrow indicates direction of (+) strand synthesis
  10906..11235   +  promoter       SV40 promoter: SV40 enhancer and early promoter
  11283..11330   +  promoter       EM7 promoter: synthetic bacterial promoter&nbsp
  11349..11723   +  CDS            BleoR: antibiotic-binding protein; Sh ble from Streptoalloteichus hindustanus; confers resistance to bleomycin, phleomycin, and Zeocin™
  11733..11858   +  CDS            ble (fragment): BLE_KLEPN - Experimental evidence at protein level: Swiss-Prot protein existence level 1. Binding protein with a strong affinity to the bleomycin family of antibiotics. Binds to CL990; an antimitotic-antibiotic compound. From Klebsiella pneumoniae.
  11853..11974   +  polyA_signal   SV40 poly(A) signal: SV40 polyadenylation signal
  12045..12067   -  protein_bind   lac operator (fragment): The lac repressor binds to the lac operator to inhibit transcription in E. coli. This inhibition can be relieved by adding lactose or isopropyl-β-D-thiogalactopyranoside (IPTG). lac repressor encoded by lacI
  12071..12101   -  promoter       lac promoter: promoter for the E. coli lac operon
  12116..12137   -  protein_bind   CAP binding site: CAP binding activates transcription in the presence of cAMP. E. coli catabolite activator protein
  12150..12242   -  CDS            lacI (fragment): lac repressor; lacI; The lac repressor binds to the lac operator to inhibit transcription in E. coli. This inhibition can be relieved by adding lactose or isopropyl-β-D-thiogalactopyranoside (IPTG).
  12425..13013   -  rep_origin     ori: high-copy-number ColE1/pMB1/pBR322/pUC origin of replication
