[The description below was written by a language model from this plasmid's Addgene catalogue record and pLannotate feature annotations shown in this document.]
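Description:
pLentiCRISPRv2-sgFXN-2 is an all-in-one lentiviral CRISPR knockout plasmid built on the pLentiCRISPRv2 backbone, carrying both Streptococcus pyogenes Cas9 and a single guide RNA directed against human frataxin (FXN). In bacteria it is maintained as a high-copy plasmid through a ColE1/pUC-type origin and selected with ampicillin via the β-lactamase gene. The backbone also holds an f1 origin and an SV40/EM7-driven bleomycin/Zeocin resistance cassette with an SV40 poly(A) signal, which lies outside the LTRs and so is not part of the packaged viral genome.

The transfer cassette has a third-generation, self-inactivating layout. A CMV enhancer/promoter is fused to a truncated HIV-1 5' LTR to drive genomic RNA production in packaging cells. It is followed by the Ψ packaging signal with a partial gag region, the Rev response element and the cPPT/CTS, and the unit ends in a ΔU3 3' LTR followed by a bGH poly(A) signal. Within this unit, a human U6 RNA polymerase III promoter transcribes the FXN-targeting spacer joined to the S. pyogenes gRNA scaffold. Downstream, an EF-1α core promoter drives the Cas9 coding sequence, followed on the same strand by the puromycin N-acetyltransferase sequence, with a WPRE to enhance transcript expression. The feature table does not annotate the element linking Cas9 and the puromycin marker, nor any epitope tag or nuclear localization signal.

After packaging and transduction, puromycin selects mammalian cells carrying the integrated provirus, in which Cas9 and the guide introduce double-strand breaks at FXN to disrupt the gene. The "-2" in the name suggests it is one of several FXN guides. The associated work concerns frataxin loss, iron-sulfur cluster biogenesis and hypoxia.
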