Addgene plasmid #246018: pLentiCRISPRv2-sgFXN-2
Purpose: All-in-one CRISPRko plasmid containing Cas9 and guide RNA targeting FXN
Depositing lab: Vamsi Mootha. Depositing organization: Broad Institute. Publication: Hypoxia Rescues Frataxin Loss by Restoring Iron Sulfur Cluster Biogenesis. Ast T, Meisel JD, Patra S, Wang H, Grange RMH, Kim SH, Calvo SE, Orefice LL, Nagashima F, Ichinose F, Zapol WM, Ruvkun G, Barondeau DP, Mootha VK. Cell. 2019 May 30;177(6):1507-1521.e16. doi: 10.1016/j.cell.2019.03.045. Epub 2019 Apr 25. PubMed 31031004.
Backbone
  Vector backbone: pLentiCRISPRv2 (Addgene #52961)
  Vector type: Mammalian Expression, Lentiviral, CRISPR
  Selectable markers: Puromycin
Growth in bacteria
  Bacterial resistance: Ampicillin, 100 μg/mL
  Growth temperature: 37°C
  Growth strain: NEB Stable
  Copy number: High Copy
Gene/Insert
  Gene/Insert name: Frataxin (alt name: FXN)
  gRNA/shRNA sequence: ccaggcccagaccctcaccc
  Species: H. sapiens (human)
  Entrez Gene: FXN (a.k.a. CyaY, FA, FARR, FRDA, X25)
Terms and licenses: Academic/Nonprofit Terms; Industry Terms: Not Available to Industry
How to cite: pLentiCRISPRv2-sgFXN-2 was a gift from Vamsi Mootha (Addgene plasmid # 246018 ; http://n2t.net/addgene:246018 ; RRID:Addgene_246018)
